LOCUS       Exported 8495 bp ds-DNA circular SYN 12-MAY-2021
DEFINITION  Mammalian expression of scFLARE1 component bearing a p2A-eGFP as
            transfection marker.
ACCESSION   .
VERSION     .
KEYWORDS    scFLARE1-p2A-eGFP
SOURCE      synthetic DNA construct
  ORGANISM  synthetic DNA construct
REFERENCE   1 (bases 1 to 8495)
  AUTHORS   Sanchez MI, Nguyen QA, Wang W, Soltesz I, Ting AY
  TITLE     Transcriptional readout of neuronal activity via an engineered
            Ca(2+)-activated protease.
  JOURNAL   Proc Natl Acad Sci U S A. 2020 Dec 15. pii: 2006521117. doi:
            10.1073/pnas.2006521117.
  PUBMED    33323488
REFERENCE   2 (bases 1 to 8495)
  AUTHORS   .
  TITLE     Direct Submission
  JOURNAL   Exported May 12, 2021 from SnapGene Server 1.1.58
            http://www.snapgene.com
FEATURES             Location/Qualifiers
     source          1..8495
                     /organism="synthetic DNA construct"
                     /mol_type="other DNA"
     enhancer        1..304
                     /label=CMV enhancer
                     /note="human cytomegalovirus immediate early enhancer"
     promoter        305..508
                     /label=CMV promoter
                     /note="human cytomegalovirus (CMV) immediate early
                     promoter"
     primer_bind     459..479
                     /label=CMV-F
                     /note="Human CMV immediate early promoter, forward primer"
     primer_bind     553..572
                     /label=T7
                     /note="T7 promoter, forward primer"
     promoter        553..571
                     /label=T7 promoter
                     /note="promoter for bacteriophage T7 RNA polymerase"
     regulatory      585..594
                     /regulatory_class="other"
                     /note="vertebrate consensus sequence for strong initiation
                     of translation (Kozak, 1987)"
     sig_peptide     591..653
                     /product="leader sequence from mouse immunoglobulin kappa
                     light chain"
                     /label=Ig-kappa leader
     CDS             3645..3668
                     /codon_start=1
                     /product="FLAG(R) epitope tag, followed by an enterokinase
                     cleavage site"
                     /label=FLAG
                     /translation="DYKDDDDK"
     CDS             3669..4106
                     /codon_start=1
                     /gene="Saccharomyces cerevisiae GAL4 (truncated)"
                     /product="DNA binding domain of the GAL4 transcriptional
                     activator"
                     /label=GAL4 DNA binding domain
                     /translation="KLLSSIEQACDICRLKKLKCSKEKPKCAKCLKNNWECRYSPKTKR
                     SPLTRAHLTEVESRLERLEQLFLLIFPREDLDMILKMDSLQDIKALLTGLFVQDNVNKD
                     AVTDRLASVETDMPLTLRQHRISATSSSEESSNKGQRQLTVS"
     CDS             4107..4448
                     /codon_start=1
                     /gene="Saccharomyces cerevisiae GAL4 (truncated)"
                     /product="activation domain of the GAL4 transcriptional
                     activator"
                     /label=GAL4 activation domain
                     /translation="ANFNQSGNIADSSLSFTFTNSSNGPNLITTQTNSQALSQPIASSN
                     VHDNFMNNEITASKIDDGNNSKPLSPGWTDQTAYNAFGITTGMFNTTTMDDVYNYLFDD
                     EDTPPNPKKE"
     CDS             4449..4490
                     /codon_start=1
                     /product="epitope tag from simian virus 5"
                     /label=V5 tag
                     /translation="GKPIPNPLLGLDST"
     CDS             4500..4556
                     /codon_start=1
                     /product="2A peptide from porcine teschovirus-1
                     polyprotein"
                     /label=P2A
                     /note="Eukaryotic ribosomes fail to insert a peptide bond
                     between the Gly and Pro residues, yielding separate
                     polypeptides."
                     /translation="ATNFSLLKQAGDVEENPGP"
     CDS             4563..5279
                     /codon_start=1
                     /product="enhanced GFP"
                     /label=EGFP
                     /translation="MVSKGEELFTGVVPILVELDGDVNGHKFSVSGEGEGDATYGKLTL
                     KFICTTGKLPVPWPTLVTTLTYGVQCFSRYPDHMKQHDFFKSAMPEGYVQERTIFFKDD
                     GNYKTRAEVKFEGDTLVNRIELKGIDFKEDGNILGHKLEYNYNSHNVYIMADKQKNGIK
                     VNFKIRHNIEDGSVQLADHYQQNTPIGDGPVLLPDNHYLSTQSALSKDPNEKRDHMVLL
                     EFVTAAGITLGMDELYK"
     primer_bind     complement(4608..4629)
                     /label=EGFP-N
                     /note="EGFP, reverse primer"
     primer_bind     complement(4869..4888)
                     /label=EXFP-R
                     /note="For distinguishing EGFP variants, reverse primer"
     primer_bind     5216..5237
                     /label=EGFP-C
                     /note="EGFP, forward primer"
     primer_bind     complement(5316..5333)
                     /label=BGH-rev
                     /note="Bovine growth hormone terminator, reverse primer.
                     Also called BGH reverse"
     polyA_signal    5322..5529
                     /label=bGH poly(A) signal
                     /note="bovine growth hormone polyadenylation signal"
     repeat_region   5558..5698
                     /label=AAV2 ITR
                     /note="inverted terminal repeat of adeno-associated virus
                     serotype 2"
     repeat_region   5558..5687
                     /label=AAV2 ITR
     rep_origin      5773..6228
                     /direction=RIGHT
                     /label=f1 ori
                     /note="f1 bacteriophage origin of replication; arrow
                     indicates direction of (+) strand synthesis"
     primer_bind     complement(5860..5879)
                     /label=F1ori-R
                     /note="F1 origin, reverse primer"
     primer_bind     6070..6091
                     /label=F1ori-F
                     /note="F1 origin, forward primer"
     primer_bind     complement(6245..6264)
                     /label=pRS-marker
                     /note="pRS vectors, use to sequence yeast selectable
                     marker"
     primer_bind     6364..6386
                     /label=pGEX 3'
                     /note="pGEX vectors, reverse primer"
     primer_bind     complement(6424..6442)
                     /label=pBRforEco
                     /note="pBR322 vectors, upsteam of EcoRI site, forward
                     primer"
     promoter        6510..6614
                     /gene="bla"
                     /label=AmpR promoter
     CDS             6615..7475
                     /codon_start=1
                     /gene="bla"
                     /product="beta-lactamase"
                     /label=AmpR
                     /note="confers resistance to ampicillin, carbenicillin, and
                     related antibiotics"
                     /translation="MSIQHFRVALIPFFAAFCLPVFAHPETLVKVKDAEDQLGARVGYI
                     ELDLNSGKILESFRPEERFPMMSTFKVLLCGAVLSRIDAGQEQLGRRIHYSQNDLVEYS
                     PVTEKHLTDGMTVRELCSAAITMSDNTAANLLLTTIGGPKELTAFLHNMGDHVTRLDRW
                     EPELNEAIPNDERDTTMPVAMATTLRKLLTGELLTLASRQQLIDWMEADKVAGPLLRSA
                     LPAGWFIADKSGAGERGSRGIIAALGPDGKPSRIVVIYTTGSQATMDERNRQIAEIGAS
                     LIKHW"
     primer_bind     complement(6833..6852)
                     /label=Amp-R
                     /note="Ampicillin resistance gene, reverse primer"
     rep_origin      7646..8234
                     /direction=RIGHT
                     /label=ori
                     /note="high-copy-number ColE1/pMB1/pBR322/pUC origin of
                     replication"
     primer_bind     8135..8154
                     /label=pBR322ori-F
                     /note="pBR322 origin, forward primer"
     repeat_region   8296..8425
                     /label=AAV2 ITR (alternate)
                     /note="Functional equivalent of wild-type AAV2 ITR"
ORIGIN
        1 cgttacataa cttacggtaa atggcccgcc tggctgaccg cccaacgacc cccgcccatt
       61 gacgtcaata atgacgtatg ttcccatagt aacgccaata gggactttcc attgacgtca
      121 atgggtggag tatttacggt aaactgccca cttggcagta catcaagtgt atcatatgcc
      181 aagtacgccc cctattgacg tcaatgacgg taaatggccc gcctggcatt atgcccagta
      241 catgacctta tgggactttc ctacttggca gtacatctac gtattagtca tcgctattac
      301 catggtgatg cggttttggc agtacatcaa tgggcgtgga tagcggtttg actcacgggg
      361 atttccaagt ctccacccca ttgacgtcaa tgggagtttg ttttggcacc aaaatcaacg
      421 ggactttcca aaatgtcgta acaactccgc cccattgacg caaatgggcg gtaggcgtgt
      481 acggtgggag gtctatataa gcagagctct ctggctaact agagaaccca ctgcttactg
      541 gcttatcgaa attaatacga ctcactatag ggagacccaa gcttgccacc atggagacag
      601 acacactcct gctatgggta ctgctgctct gggttccagg ttccactggt gacggtgccc
      661 agccggccct cgacttccag aaggcctcca gcatagtcta taagaaagag ggggaacagg
      721 tggagttctc cttcccactc gcctttacag ttgaaaagct gacgggcagt ggcgagctgt
      781 ggtggcaggc ggagagggct tcctcctcca agtcttggat cacctttgac ctgaagaaca
      841 aggaagtgtc tgtaaaacgg gttacccagg accctaagct ccagatgggc aagaagctcc
      901 cgctccacct caccctgccc caggccttgc ctcagtatgc tggctctgga aacctcaccc
      961 tggcccttga agcgaaaaca ggaaagttgc atcaggaagt gaacctggtg gtgatgagag
     1021 ccactcagct ccagaaaaat ttgacctgtg aggtgtgggg acccacctcc cctaagctga
     1081 tgctgagctt gaaactggag aacaaggagg caaaggtctc gaagcgggag aaggcggtgt
     1141 gggtgctgaa ccctgaggcg gggatgtggc agtgtctgct gagtgactcg ggacaggtcc
     1201 tgctggaatc caacatcaag gttctgccca catggtccac cccggtgcag ccaatggccc
     1261 tgattgtgct ggggggcgtc gccggcctcc tgcttttcat tgggctaggc atcttcttct
     1321 gtgtcaggtg ccggcaccga aggcgcaagg gctcgggctc gacctcgggc tcgggcagcg
     1381 gtggctctag aggttctggt ggcagctctg gaggtatgaa tggagctata ggaggtgacc
     1441 ttttgctcaa ttttcctgac atgtcggtcc tagagcgcca aagggctcac ctcaagtacc
     1501 tcaatcccac ctttgattct cctctcgccg gcttctttgc cgattcttca atgattaccg
     1561 gcggcgagat ggacagctat ctttcgactg ccggtttgaa tcttccgatg atgtacggtg
     1621 agacgacggt ggaaggtgat tcaagactct caatttcgcc ggaaacgacg cttgggactg
     1681 gaaatttcaa ggcagcgaag tttgatacag agactaagga ttgtaatgag gcggcgaaga
     1741 agatgacgat gaacagagat gacctagtag aagaaggaga agaagagaag tcgaaaataa
     1801 cagagcaaaa caatgggagc acaaaaagca tcaagaagat gaaacacaaa gccaagaaag
     1861 aagagaacaa tttctctaat gattcatcta aagtgacgaa ggaattggag aaaacggatt
     1921 atattcatgg tggctctggt agcggagaaa gcttgtttaa gggaccacgt gattacaacc
     1981 cgatatcgag caccatttgt catttgacga atgaatctga tgggcacaca acatcgttgt
     2041 atggtattgg atttggtccc ttcatcatta caaacaagca cttgtttaga agaaataatg
     2101 gaacactgtt ggtccaatca ctacatctcg aggaccaact gactgaagag cagatcgcag
     2161 aatttaaaga ggctttctcc ctatttgaca aggacgggga tgggacaata acaaccaagg
     2221 agctggggac ggtgatgcgg tctctggggc agaaccccac agaagcagag ctgcaggaca
     2281 tgatcaatga agtagatgcc gacggtgacg gcacaatcga cttccctgag ttcctgacaa
     2341 tgatggcaag aaaaatgaaa tacacaggcg gtgtgaagct gatcccctcc tggaccaccg
     2401 tgatcctggt gaagagcatg ctgcgcaagc gcagcttcgg caaccccttc ggtggcgaca
     2461 gtgaagaaga aattagagaa gcgttccgtg tgtttgataa ggatggcaat ggctacatca
     2521 gtgcagcaga gcttcgccac gtgatgacaa accttggaga gaagttaaca gatgaagagg
     2581 ttgatgaaat gatcagggaa gcagacatcg atggggatgg tcaggtaaac tacgaagagt
     2641 ttgtacaaat gatgacagcg aaggcggccg cgggtgtatt caaggtcaag aacaccacga
     2701 ctttgcaaca acacctcatt gatgggaggg acatgataat tattcgcatg cctaaggatt
     2761 tcccaccatt tcctcaaaag ctgaaattta gagagccaca aagggaagag cgcatatgtc
     2821 ttgtgacaac caacttccaa actaagagca tgtctagcat ggtgtcagac actagttgca
     2881 cattcccttc atctgatggc atattctgga agcattggat tcaaaccaag gatgggcagt
     2941 gtggcaatcc attagtatca actagagatg ggttcattgt tggtatacac tcagcatcga
     3001 atttcaccaa cacaaacaat tatttcacaa gcgtgccgaa aaacttcatg gaattgttga
     3061 caaatcagga ggcgcagcag tgggttagtg gttggcgatt aaatgctgac tcagtattgt
     3121 ggggtggcca taaagttttc atggtggagc tggccgagaa gctggccggc ctggacatca
     3181 acggtggagc tagcgagttt cgggcaacca cactggaacg gatcgagaaa agcttcgtga
     3241 ttactgatcc gagactgcct gacaacccaa tcatttttgt gagcgattcc ttcctgcagc
     3301 tgacagaata ttctcgggaa gagatcctgg ggcgcaattg ccgttttctg cagggacccg
     3361 agacagaccg tgccactgtt cggaaaatca gagatgctat tgacaaccag actgaagtga
     3421 ccgttcagct gatcaattat accaagagcg gcaagaagtt ctggaacgtg ttccacctgc
     3481 agccgatgcg cgattataag ggcgacgtcc agtacttcat tggcgtgcag ctggatggca
     3541 ccgaacgtct tcatggcgcc gctgagcgtg aggcggtctg cctggtcaaa aagacagcct
     3601 ttcagattgc tgagaacctg tacttccaga tgggcggagg atccgactac aaggatgacg
     3661 acgataagaa gctactgtct tctatcgaac aagcatgcga tatttgccga cttaaaaagc
     3721 tcaagtgctc caaagaaaaa ccgaagtgcg ccaagtgtct gaagaacaac tgggagtgtc
     3781 gctactctcc caaaaccaaa aggtctccgc tgactagggc acatctgaca gaagtggaat
     3841 caaggctaga aagactggaa cagctatttc tactgatttt tcctcgagaa gaccttgaca
     3901 tgattttgaa aatggattct ttacaggata taaaagcatt gttaacagga ttatttgtac
     3961 aagataatgt gaataaagat gccgtcacag atagattggc ttcagtggag actgatatgc
     4021 ctctaacatt gagacagcat agaataagtg cgacatcatc atcggaagag agtagtaaca
     4081 aaggtcaaag acagttgact gtatcggcca attttaatca aagtgggaat attgctgata
     4141 gctcattgtc cttcactttc actaacagta gcaacggtcc gaacctcata acaactcaaa
     4201 caaattctca agcgctttca caaccaattg cctcctctaa cgttcatgat aacttcatga
     4261 ataatgaaat cacggctagt aaaattgatg atggtaataa ttcaaaacca ctgtcacctg
     4321 gttggacgga ccaaactgcg tataacgcgt ttggaatcac tacagggatg tttaatacca
     4381 ctacaatgga tgatgtatat aactatctat tcgatgatga agatacccca ccaaacccaa
     4441 aaaaagaggg caagccgatc cctaaccctc tgctgggcct ggacagcact ggaagcggag
     4501 ctactaactt cagcctgctg aagcaggctg gagacgtgga ggagaaccct ggacctgaat
     4561 tcatggtgag caagggcgag gagctgttca ccggggtggt gcccatcctg gtcgagctgg
     4621 acggcgacgt aaacggccac aagttcagcg tgtccggcga gggcgagggc gatgccacct
     4681 acggcaagct gaccctgaag ttcatctgca ccaccggcaa gctgcccgtg ccctggccca
     4741 ccctcgtgac caccctgacc tacggcgtgc agtgcttcag ccgctacccc gaccacatga
     4801 agcagcacga cttcttcaag tccgccatgc ccgaaggcta cgtccaggag cgcaccatct
     4861 tcttcaagga cgacggcaac tacaagaccc gcgccgaggt gaagttcgag ggcgacaccc
     4921 tggtgaaccg catcgagctg aagggcatcg acttcaagga ggacggcaac atcctggggc
     4981 acaagctgga gtacaactac aacagccaca acgtctatat catggccgac aagcagaaga
     5041 acggcatcaa ggtgaacttc aagatccgcc acaacatcga ggacggcagc gtgcagctcg
     5101 ccgaccacta ccagcagaac acccccatcg gcgacggccc cgtgctgctg cccgacaacc
     5161 actacctgag cacccagtcc gccctgagca aagaccccaa cgagaagcgc gatcacatgg
     5221 tcctgctgga gttcgtgacc gccgccggga tcactctcgg catggacgag ctgtacaagt
     5281 agtaagaatt cctcgagcta gagctcgctg atcagcctcg actgtgcctt ctagttgcca
     5341 gccatctgtt gtttgcccct cccccgtgcc ttccttgacc ctggaaggtg ccactcccac
     5401 tgtcctttcc taataaaatg aggaaattgc atcgcattgt ctgagtaggt gtcattctat
     5461 tctggggggt ggggtggggc aggacagcaa gggggaggat tgggaagaca atagcaggca
     5521 tgctggggag gtaaccacgt gcggaccgag cggccgcagg aacccctagt gatggagttg
     5581 gccactccct ctctgcgcgc tcgctcgctc actgaggccg ggcgaccaaa ggtcgcccga
     5641 cgcccgggct ttgcccgggc ggcctcagtg agcgagcgag cgcgcagctg cctgcagggg
     5701 cgcctgatgc ggtattttct ccttacgcat ctgtgcggta tttcacaccg catannnnnn
     5761 nnnnnnnnnn nnnnnnnnnn nnnnnnnnnn nnnnnnnnnn nnnnnnnnnn nnnnnnnnnn
     5821 nnnnnnnnnn nnnnnnnnnn nnnnnnnnnt nnnnnnnnnn nnnnnnnnnn nnnnnnnnnn
     5881 nnnnnnnnnn nnnnnncnnn nnnnnnnnnn nnnnnnnnnn nnnnnnnnnn nnnnnnnnnn
     5941 nnnnnnnnnn nnnnnnnnnn nnnnnnnnnn nnnnnnnnnn nnnnnnnnnn nnnnnnnnnn
     6001 nnnnnnnnnn nnnnnnnnnn nnnnnnnnnn nnnnnnnncc tttgacgttg gagtccacgt
     6061 tctttaatag tggactcttg ttccaaactg gaacaacact caactctatc tcgggctatt
     6121 cttttgattt ataagggatt ttgccgattt cggtctattg gttaaaaaat gagctgattt
     6181 aacaaaaatt taacgcgaat tttaacaaaa tattaacgtt tacaatttta tggtgcactc
     6241 tcagtacaat ctgctctgat gccgcatagt taagccagcc ccgacacccg ccaacacccg
     6301 ctgacgcgcc ctgacgggct tgtctgctcc cggcatccgc ttacagacaa gctgtgaccg
     6361 tctccgggag ctgcatgtgt cagaggtttt caccgtcatc accgaaacgc gcgagacgaa
     6421 agggcctcgt gatacgccta tttttatagg ttaatgtcat gataataatg gtttcttaga
     6481 cgtcaggtgg cacttttcgg ggaaatgtgc gcggaacccc tatttgttta tttttctaaa
     6541 tacattcaaa tatgtatccg ctcatgagac aataaccctg ataaatgctt caataatatt
     6601 gaaaaaggaa gagtatgagt attcaacatt tccgtgtcgc ccttattccc ttttttgcgg
     6661 cattttgcct tcctgttttt gctcacccag aaacgctggt gaaagtaaaa gatgctgaag
     6721 atcagttggg tgcacgagtg ggttacatcg aactggatct caacagcggt aagatccttg
     6781 agagttttcg ccccgaagaa cgttttccaa tgatgagcac ttttaaagtt ctgctatgtg
     6841 gcgcggtatt atcccgtatt gacgccgggc aagagcaact cggtcgccgc atacactatt
     6901 ctcagaatga cttggttgag tactcaccag tcacagaaaa gcatcttacg gatggcatga
     6961 cagtaagaga attatgcagt gctgccataa ccatgagtga taacactgcg gccaacttac
     7021 ttctgacaac gatcggagga ccgaaggagc taaccgcttt tttgcacaac atgggggatc
     7081 atgtaactcg ccttgatcgt tgggaaccgg agctgaatga agccatacca aacgacgagc
     7141 gtgacaccac gatgcctgta gcaatggcaa caacgttgcg caaactatta actggcgaac
     7201 tacttactct agcttcccgg caacaattaa tagactggat ggaggcggat aaagttgcag
     7261 gaccacttct gcgctcggcc cttccggctg gctggtttat tgctgataaa tctggagccg
     7321 gtgagcgtgg aagccgcggt atcattgcag cactggggcc agatggtaag ccctcccgta
     7381 tcgtagttat ctacacgacg gggagtcagg caactatgga tgaacgaaat agacagatcg
     7441 ctgagatagg tgcctcactg attaagcatt ggtaactgtc agaccaagtt tactcatata
     7501 tactttagat tgatttaaaa cttcattttt aatttaaaag gatctaggtg aagatccttt
     7561 ttgataatct catgaccaaa atcccttaac gtgagttttc gttccactga gcgtcagacc
     7621 ccgtagaaaa gatcaaagga tcttcttgag atcctttttt tctgcgcgta atctgctgct
     7681 tgcaaacaaa aaaaccaccg ctaccagcgg tggtttgttt gccggatcaa gagctaccaa
     7741 ctctttttcc gaaggtaact ggcttcagca gagcgcagat accaaatact gttcttctag
     7801 tgtagccgta gttaggccac cacttcaaga actctgtagc accgcctaca tacctcgctc
     7861 tgctaatcct gttaccagtg gctgctgcca gtggcgataa gtcgtgtctt accgggttgg
     7921 actcaagacg atagttaccg gataaggcgc agcggtcggg ctgaacgggg ggttcgtgca
     7981 cacagcccag cttggagcga acgacctaca ccgaactgag atacctacag cgtgagctat
     8041 gagaaagcgc cacgcttccc gaagggagaa aggcggacag gtatccggta agcggcaggg
     8101 tcggaacagg agagcgcacg agggagcttc cagggggaaa cgcctggtat ctttatagtc
     8161 ctgtcgggtt tcgccacctc tgacttgagc gtcgattttt gtgatgctcg tcaggggggc
     8221 ggagcctatg gaaaaacgcc agcaacgcgg cctttttacg gttcctggcc ttttgctggc
     8281 cttttgctca catgtcctgc aggcagctgc gcgctcgctc gctcactgag gccgcccggg
     8341 cgtcgggcga cctttggtcg cccggcctca gtgagcgagc gagcgcgcag agagggagtg
     8401 gccaactcca tcactagggg ttcctgcggc cgcacgcgtt gtacatagta atcaattacg
     8461 gggtcattag ttcatagccc atatatggag ttccg
//
