[The description below was written by a language model from this plasmid's Addgene catalogue record and the feature table of its GenBank file.]
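Description:
scFLARE1-p2A-eGFP is an approximately 8.5 kb plasmid built on a pAAV backbone and catalogued as a mammalian expression and AAV vector. It is propagated in E. coli through a high-copy ColE1/pUC-type origin with ampicillin selection (AmpR/bla), and it also carries an f1 phage origin. Two AAV2 inverted terminal repeats flank the expression cassette, which is the arrangement used to package a transgene into recombinant AAV. However, the ITR-bounded region is large relative to the usual AAV packaging capacity, and the stated purpose is expression in mammalian cells with a transfection marker.

The roughly 4.7 kb synthetic insert is driven by the CMV enhancer/promoter and terminated by a bGH polyadenylation signal; a T7 promoter sits just upstream of the coding region. The open reading frame starts at a Kozak sequence with a mouse Ig-kappa leader peptide. About 3 kb of unannotated coding sequence follows. According to the catalogue fields, the insert includes a truncated, low-affinity TEV protease (residues 220-242 deleted, with S219V for stability and S153N for catalytic activity) and calmodulin taken from GCaMP5, which would fall in this region. Downstream are a FLAG tag, the GAL4 DNA-binding and activation domains, and a V5 tag. A P2A peptide then separates EGFP as an independent polypeptide that marks transfected cells.

The associated publication describes a transcriptional readout of neuronal activity based on a Ca2+-activated protease. In that context, the single-chain design suggests that calcium-dependent protease activity releases the GAL4 transcription factor to drive a separate reporter. The record does not spell out the cleavage site, any further regulatory domains, or the reporter used.
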