Addgene plasmid #158699: scFLARE1-p2A-eGFP
Purpose: Mammalian expression of scFLARE1 component bearing a p2A-eGFP as transfection marker
Depositing lab: Alice Ting. Depositing organization: Stanford University. Publication: Transcriptional readout of neuronal activity via an engineered Ca(2+)-activated protease. Sanchez MI, Nguyen QA, Wang W, Soltesz I, Ting AY. Proc Natl Acad Sci U S A. 2020 Dec 15. pii: 2006521117. doi: 10.1073/pnas.2006521117. PubMed 33323488.
Backbone
  Vector backbone: pAAV
  Backbone size w/o insert (bp): 3802
  Total vector size (bp): 8494
  Vector type: Mammalian Expression, AAV
Growth in bacteria
  Bacterial resistance: Ampicillin, 100 μg/mL
  Growth temperature: 37°C
  Growth strain: NEB Stable
  Copy number: Unknown
Gene/Insert
  Gene/Insert name: scFLARE1-p2A-eGFP
  Species: Synthetic
  Insert size (bp): 4689
  Mutation: Truncated form of TEV protease (220-242 amino acids deleted, low affinity). S219V mutation improves stability, S153N mutation improves catalytic activity. Calmodulin from GCaMP5
  Promoter: CMV
  Tag / fusion protein: Flag, V5. eGFP
  Cloning method: Gibson Cloning
  Sequencing primers: 5′ CMV-f; 3′ PolyA-r
Terms and licenses: Academic/Nonprofit Terms; Industry Terms: Not Available to Industry
How to cite: scFLARE1-p2A-eGFP was a gift from Alice Ting (Addgene plasmid # 158699 ; http://n2t.net/addgene:158699 ; RRID:Addgene_158699)
